>Addgene plasmid #27341 | LeGO-iG2 | depositor full sequence | sequence record 12889 | Author sequence
GTCGACGGATCGGGAGATCTCCCGATCCCCTATGGTGCACTCTCAGTACAATCTGCTCTGATGCCGCATA
GTTAAGCCAGTATCTGCTCCCTGCTTGTGTGTTGGAGGTCGCTGAGTAGTGCGCGAGCAAAATTTAAGCT
ACAACAAGGCAAGGCTTGACCGACAATTGCATGAAGAATCTGCTTAGGGTTAGGCGTTTTGCGCTGCTTC
GCGATGTACGGGCCAGATATACGCGTTGACATTGATTATTGACTAGTTATTAATAGTAATCAATTACGGG
GTCATTAGTTCATAGCCCATATATGGAGTTCCGCGTTACATAACTTACGGTAAATGGCCCGCCTGGCTGA
CCGCCCAACGACCCCCGCCCATTGACGTCAATAATGACGTATGTTCCCATAGTAACGCCAATAGGGACTT
TCCATTGACGTCAATGGGTGGAGTATTTACGGTAAACTGCCCACTTGGCAGTACATCAAGTGTATCATAT
GCCAAGTACGCCCCCTATTGACGTCAATGACGGTAAATGGCCCGCCTGGCATTATGCCCAGTACATGACC
TTATGGGACTTTCCTACTTGGCAGTACATCTACGTATTAGTCATCGCTATTACCATGGTGATGCGGTTTT
GGCAGTACATCAATGGGCGTGGATAGCGGTTTGACTCACGGGGATTTCCAAGTCTCCACCCCATTGACGT
CAATGGGAGTTTGTTTTGGCACCAAAATCAACGGGACTTTCCAAAATGTCGTAACAACTCCGCCCCATTG
ACGCAAATGGGCGGTAGGCGTGTACGGTGGGAGGTCTATATAAGCAGCGCGTTTTGCCTGTACTGGGTCT
CTCTGGTTAGACCAGATCTGAGCCTGGGAGCTCTCTGGCTAACTAGGGAACCCACTGCTTAAGCCTCAAT
AAAGCTTGCCTTGAGTGCTTCAAGTAGTGTGTGCCCGTCTGTTGTGTGACTCTGGTAACTAGAGATCCCT
CAGACCCTTTTAGTCAGTGTGGAAAATCTCTAGCAGTGGCGCCCGAACAGGGACTTGAAAGCGAAAGGGA
AACCAGAGGAGCTCTCTCGACGCAGGACTCGGCTTGCTGAAGCGCGCACGGCAAGAGGCGAGGGGCGGCG
ACTGGTGAGTACGCCAAAAATTTTGACTAGCGGAGGCTAGAAGGAGAGAGATGGGTGCGAGAGCGTCAGT
ATTAAGCGGGGGAGAATTAGATCGCGATGGGAAAAAATTCGGTTAAGGCCAGGGGGAAAGAAAAAATATA
AATTAAAACATATAGTATGGGCAAGCAGGGAGCTAGAACGATTCGCAGTTAATCCTGGCCTGTTAGAAAC
ATCAGAAGGCTGTAGACAAATACTGGGACAGCTACAACCATCCCTTCAGACAGGATCAGAAGAACTTAGA
TCATTATATAATACAGTAGCAACCCTCTATTGTGTGCATCAAAGGATAGAGATAAAAGACACCAAGGAAG
CTTTAGACAAGATAGAGGAAGAGCAAAACAAAAGTAAGACCACCGCACAGCAAGCGGCCGGCCGCGCTGA
TCTTCAGACCTGGAGGAGGAGATATGAGGGACAATTGGAGAAGTGAATTATATAAATATAAAGTAGTAAA
AATTGAACCATTAGGAGTAGCACCCACCAAGGCAAAGAGAAGAGTGGTGCAGAGAGAAAAAAGAGCAGTG
GGAATAGGAGCTTTGTTCCTTGGGTTCTTGGGAGCAGCAGGAAGCACTATGGGCGCAGCGTCAATGACGC
TGACGGTACAGGCCAGACAATTATTGTCTGGTATAGTGCAGCAGCAGAACAATTTGCTGAGGGCTATTGA
GGCGCAACAGCATCTGTTGCAACTCACAGTCTGGGGCATCAAGCAGCTCCAGGCAAGAATCCTGGCTGTG
GAAAGATACCTAAAGGATCAACAGCTCCTGGGGATTTGGGGTTGCTCTGGAAAACTCATTTGCACCACTG
CTGTGCCTTGGAATGCTAGTTGGAGTAATAAATCTCTGGAACAGATTTGGAATCACACGACCTGGATGGA
GTGGGACAGAGAAATTAACAATTACACAAGCTTAATACACTCCTTAATTGAAGAATCGCAAAACCAGCAA
GAAAAGAATGAACAAGAATTATTGGAATTAGATAAATGGGCAAGTTTGTGGAATTGGTTTAACATAACAA
ATTGGCTGTGGTATATAAAATTATTCATAATGATAGTAGGAGGCTTGGTAGGTTTAAGAATAGTTTTTGC
TGTACTTTCTATAGTGAATAGAGTTAGGCAGGGATATTCACCATTATCGTTTCAGACCCACCTCCCAACC
CCGAGGGGACCCGACAGGCCCGAAGGAATAGAAGAAGAAGGTGGAGAGAGAGACAGAGACAGATCCATTC
GATTAGTGAACGGATCGGCACTGCGTGCGCCAATTCTGCAGACAAATGGCAGTATTCATCCACAATTTTA
AAAGAAAAGGGGGGATTGGGGGGTACAGTGCAGGGGAAAGAATAGTAGACATAATAGCAACAGACATACA
AACTAAAGAATTACAAAAACAAATTACAAAAATTCAAAATTTTCGGGTTTATTACAGGGACAGCAGAGAT
CCAGTTTGGTTAGTACCGGGCCCGCTCTAGTCGAGGTCGACGGTATCGATAAGCTCGCTTCACGAGATTC
CAGCAGGTCGAGGGACCTAATAACTTCGTATAGCATACATTATACGAAGTTATATTAAGGGTTCCAAGCT
TAAGCGGCCGGCCGCTGAAAGACCCCACCTGTAGGTTTGGCAAGCTAGCTGCAGTAACGCCATTTTGCAA
GGCATGGAAAAATACCAAACCAAGAATAGAGAAGTTCAGATCAAGGGCGGGTACATGAAAATAGCTAACG
TTGGGCCAAACAGGATATCTGCGGTGAGCAGTTTCGGCCCCGGCCCGGGGCCAAGAACAGATGGTCACCG
CAGTTTCGGCCCCGGCCCGAGGCCAAGAACAGATGGTCCCCAGATATGGCCCAACCCTCAGCAGTTTCTT
AAGACCCATCAGATGTTTCCAGGCTCCCCCAAGGACCTGAAATGACCCTGCGCCTTATTTGAATTAACCA
ATCAGCCTGCTTCTCGCTTCTGTTCGCGCGCTTCTGCTTCCCGAGCTCTATAAAAGAGCTCACAACCCCT
CACTCGGCGCGCCAGTCCTCCGATTGACTGAGTCGCCCGGATCCCAGTGTGGTGGTACGGGAATTCCTGC
AGGCCTCGACGAGGGCCGGCGCGCCGCGGCCGCTACGTAAATTCCGCCCCCCCCCCCCCTCTCCCTCCCC
CCCCCCTAACGTTACTGGCCGAAGCCGCTTGGAATAAGGCCGGTGTGCGTTTGTCTATATGTTATTTTCC
ACCATATTGCCGTCTTTTGGCAATGTGAGGGCCCGGAAACCTGGCCCTGTCTTCTTGACGAGCATTCCTA
GGGGTCTTTCCCCTCTCGCCAAAGGAATGCAAGGTCTGTTGAATGTCGTGAAGGAAGCAGTTCCTCTGGA
AGCTTCTTGAAGACAAACAACGTCTGTAGCGACCCTTTGCAGGCAGCGGAACCCCCCACCTGGCGACAGG
TGCCTCTGCGGCCAAAAGCCACGTGTATAAGATACACCTGCAAAGGCGGCACAACCCCAGTGCCACGTTG
TGAGTTGGATAGTTGTGGAAAGAGTCAAATGGCTCTCCTCAAGCGTATTCAACAAGGGGCTGAAGGATGC
CCAGAAGGTACCCCATTGTATGGGATCTGATCTGGGGCCTCGGTGCACATGCTTTACATGTGTTTAGTCG
AGGTTAAAAAAACGTCTAGGCCCCCCGAACCACGGGGACGTGGTTTTCCTTTGAAAAACACGATGATAAT
ATGGCCACAACCATGGTGAGCAAGGGCGAGGAGCTGTTCACCGGGGTGGTGCCCATCCTGGTCGAGCTGG
ACGGCGACGTAAACGGCCACAAGTTCAGCGTGTCCGGCGAGGGCGAGGGCGATGCCACCTACGGCAAGCT
GACCCTGAAGTTCATCTGCACCACCGGCAAGCTGCCCGTGCCCTGGCCCACCCTCGTGACCACCCTGACC
TACGGCGTGCAGTGCTTCAGCCGCTACCCCGACCACATGAAGCAGCACGACTTCTTCAAGTCCGCCATGC
CCGAAGGCTACGTCCAGGAGCGCACCATCTTCTTCAAGGACGACGGCAACTACAAGACCCGCGCCGAGGT
GAAGTTCGAGGGCGACACCCTGGTGAACCGCATCGAGCTGAAGGGCATCGACTTCAAGGAGGACGGCAAC
ATCCTGGGGCACAAGCTGGAGTACAACTACAACAGCCACAACGTCTATATCATGGCCGACAAGCAGAAGA
ACGGCATCAAGGTGAACTTCAAGATCCGCCACAACATCGAGGACGGCAGCGTGCAGCTCGCCGACCACTA
CCAGCAGAACACCCCCATCGGCGACGGCCCCGTGCTGCTGCCCGACAACCACTACCTGAGCACCCAGTCC
GCCCTGAGCAAAGACCCCAACGAGAAGCGCGATCACATGGTCCTGCTGGAGTTCGTGACCGCCGCCGGGA
TCACTCTCGGCATGGACGAGCTGTACAAGTAAAGCGGCCGGCCGCCAGCACAGTGGTCGAAATTCGTCGA
GGGACCTAATAACTTCGTATAGCATACATTATACGAAGTTATACATGTTTAAGGGTTCCGGTTCCACTAG
GTACAATTCGATATCAAGCTTATCGATAATCAACCTCTGGATTACAAAATTTGTGAAAGATTGACTGGTA
TTCTTAACTATGTTGCTCCTTTTACGCTATGTGGATACGCTGCTTTAATGCCTTTGTATCATGCTATTGC
TTCCCGTATGGCTTTCATTTTCTCCTCCTTGTATAAATCCTGGTTGCTGTCTCTTTATGAGGAGTTGTGG
CCCGTTGTCAGGCAACGTGGCGTGGTGTGCACTGTGTTTGCTGACGCAACCCCCACTGGTTGGGGCATTG
CCACCACCTGTCAGCTCCTTTCCGGGACTTTCGCTTTCCCCCTCCCTATTGCCACGGCGGAACTCATCGC
CGCCTGCCTTGCCCGCTGCTGGACAGGGGCTCGGCTGTTGGGCACTGACAATTCCGTGGTGTTGTCGGGG
AAATCATCGTCCTTTCCTTGGCTGCTCGCCTGTGTTGCCACCTGGATTCTGCGCGGGACGTCCTTCTGCT
ACGTCCCTTCGGCCCTCAATCCAGCGGACCTTCCTTCCCGCGGCCTGCTGCCGGCTCTGCGGCCTCTTCC
GCGTCTTCGCCTTCGCCCTCAGACGAGTCGGATCTCCCTTTGGGCCGCCTCCCCGCATCGATACCGTCGA
CCTCGATCGAGACCTAGAAAAACATGGAGCAATCACAAGTAGCAATACAGCAGCTACCAATGCTGATTGT
GCCTGGCTAGAAGCACAAGAGGAGGAGGAGGTGGGTTTTCCAGTCACACCTCAGGTACCTTTAAGACCAA
TGACTTACAAGGCAGCTGTAGATCTTAGCCACTTTTTAAAAGAAAAGGGGGGACTGGAAGGGCTAATTCA
CTCCCAACGAAGACAAGATATCCTTGATCTGTGGATCTACCACACACAAGGCTACTTCCCTGATTGGCAG
AACTACACACCAGGGCCAGGGATCAGATATCCACTGACCTTTGGATGGTGCTACAAGCTAGTACCAGTTG
AGCAAGAGAAGGTAGAAGAAGCCAATGAAGGAGAGAACACCCGCTTGTTACACCCTGTGAGCCTGCATGG
GATGGATGACCCGGAGAGAGAAGTATTAGAGTGGAGGTTTGACAGCCGCCTAGCATTTCATCACATGGCC
CGAGAGCTGCATCCGGACTGTACTGGGTCTCTCTGGTTAGACCAGATCTGAGCCTGGGAGCTCTCTGGCT
AACTAGGGAACCCACTGCTTAAGCCTCAATAAAGCTTGCCTTGAGTGCTTCAAGTAGTGTGTGCCCGTCT
GTTGTGTGACTCTGGTAACTAGAGATCCCTCAGACCCTTTTAGTCAGTGTGGAAAATCTCTAGCAGCATG
TGAGCAAAAGGCCAGCAAAAGGCCAGGAACCGTAAAAAGGCCGCGTTGCTGGCGTTTTTCCATAGGCTCC
GCCCCCCTGACGAGCATCACAAAAATCGACGCTCAAGTCAGAGGTGGCGAAACCCGACAGGACTATAAAG
ATACCAGGCGTTTCCCCCTGGAAGCTCCCTCGTGCGCTCTCCTGTTCCGACCCTGCCGCTTACCGGATAC
CTGTCCGCCTTTCTCCCTTCGGGAAGCGTGGCGCTTTCTCATAGCTCACGCTGTAGGTATCTCAGTTCGG
TGTAGGTCGTTCGCTCCAAGCTGGGCTGTGTGCACGAACCCCCCGTTCAGCCCGACCGCTGCGCCTTATC
CGGTAACTATCGTCTTGAGTCCAACCCGGTAAGACACGACTTATCGCCACTGGCAGCAGCCACTGGTAAC
AGGATTAGCAGAGCGAGGTATGTAGGCGGTGCTACAGAGTTCTTGAAGTGGTGGCCTAACTACGGCTACA
CTAGAAGAACAGTATTTGGTATCTGCGCTCTGCTGAAGCCAGTTACCTTCGGAAAAAGAGTTGGTAGCTC
TTGATCCGGCAAACAAACCACCGCTGGTAGCGGTGGTTTTTTTGTTTGCAAGCAGCAGATTACGCGCAGA
AAAAAAGGATCTCAAGAAGATCCTTTGATCTTTTCTACGGGGTCTGACGCTCAGTGGAACGAAAACTCAC
GTTAAGGGATTTTGGTCATGAGATTATCAAAAAGGATCTTCACCTAGATCCTTTTAAATTAAAAATGAAG
TTTTAAATCAATCTAAAGTATATATGAGTAAACTTGGTCTGACAGTTACCAATGCTTAATCAGTGAGGCA
CCTATCTCAGCGATCTGTCTATTTCGTTCATCCATAGTTGCCTGACTCCCCGTCGTGTAGATAACTACGA
TACGGGAGGGCTTACCATCTGGCCCCAGTGCTGCAATGATACCGCGAGACCCACGCTCACCGGCTCCAGA
TTTATCAGCAATAAACCAGCCAGCCGGAAGGGCCGAGCGCAGAAGTGGTCCTGCAACTTTATCCGCCTCC
ATCCAGTCTATTAATTGTTGCCGGGAAGCTAGAGTAAGTAGTTCGCCAGTTAATAGTTTGCGCAACGTTG
TTGCCATTGCTACAGGCATCGTGGTGTCACGCTCGTCGTTTGGTATGGCTTCATTCAGCTCCGGTTCCCA
ACGATCAAGGCGAGTTACATGATCCCCCATGTTGTGCAAAAAAGCGGTTAGCTCCTTCGGTCCTCCGATC
GTTGTCAGAAGTAAGTTGGCCGCAGTGTTATCACTCATGGTTATGGCAGCACTGCATAATTCTCTTACTG
TCATGCCATCCGTAAGATGCTTTTCTGTGACTGGTGAGTACTCAACCAAGTCATTCTGAGAATAGTGTAT
GCGGCGACCGAGTTGCTCTTGCCCGGCGTCAATACGGGATAATACCGCGCCACATAGCAGAACTTTAAAA
GTGCTCATCATTGGAAAACGTTCTTCGGGGCGAAAACTCTCAAGGATCTTACCGCTGTTGAGATCCAGTT
CGATGTAACCCACTCGTGCACCCAACTGATCTTCAGCATCTTTTACTTTCACCAGCGTTTCTGGGTGAGC
AAAAACAGGAAGGCAAAATGCCGCAAAAAAGGGAATAAGGGCGACACGGAAATGTTGAATACTCATACTC
TTCCTTTTTCAATATTATTGAAGCATTTATCAGGGTTATTGTCTCATGAGCGGATACATATTTGAATGTA
TTTAGAAAAATAAACAAATAGGGGTTCCGCGCACATTTCCCCGAAAAGTGCCACCTGAC
Features (pLannotate 1.2.2; 23 found; start..end, strand, type, name):
     31..83      -  misc_feature   bom (fragment): basis of mobility region from pBR322
    238..617     +  enhancer       CMV enhancer: human cytomegalovirus immediate early enhancer
    618..817     +  promoter       CMV promoter: human cytomegalovirus (CMV) immediate early promoter
    835..1015    +  LTR            5' LTR (truncated): truncated 5' long terminal repeat (LTR) from HIV-1
   1062..1187    +  misc_feature   HIV-1 Ψ: packaging signal of human immunodeficiency virus type 1
   1171..1509    +  CDS            HIV-1 gag (fragment): gag protein from human immunodeficiency virus 1; gag
   1686..1919    +  misc_feature   RRE: The Rev response element (RRE) of HIV-1 allows for Rev-dependent mRNA export from the nucleus to the cytoplasm.
   2296..2396    +  CDS            Rev (fragment): human immunodeficiency virus 1 (HIV-1) Rev protein; rev; enhances nuclear export of unspliced and incompletely spliced viral mRNAs
   2446..2563    +  misc_feature   cPPT/CTS: central polypurine tract and central termination sequence of HIV-1
   2621..2645    -  misc_feature   MCS (fragment): pBluescript multiple cloning site
   2680..2713    +  protein_bind   loxP: Cre-mediated recombination occurs in the 8-bp core sequence (GCATACAT). Cre recombinase
   2784..3190    +  promoter       SFFV promoter: spleen focus-forming virus long terminal repeat (LTR) promoter
   3387..3849    +  misc_feature   IRES: internal ribosome entry site (IRES) of the encephalomyocarditis virus (EMCV)
   3863..4582    +  CDS            EGFP: the original enhanced GFP (Yang et al., 1996) mammalian codon-optimized
   4629..4662    +  protein_bind   loxP: Cre-mediated recombination occurs in the 8-bp core sequence (GCATACAT). Cre recombinase
   4695..4718    +  misc_feature   MCS (fragment): pBluescript multiple cloning site
   4718..5306    +  misc_feature   WPRE: woodchuck hepatitis virus posttranscriptional regulatory element
   5307..5326    +  misc_feature   MCS (fragment): pBluescript multiple cloning site
   5328..5828    +  CDS            nef (fragment): NEF_HV1LA - Experimental evidence at protein level: Swiss-Prot protein existence level 1. Extracellular Nef protein targets CD4(+) T-lymphocytes for apoptosis by interacting with CXCR4 surface receptors. From Human immunodeficiency virus type 1 group M subtype B (isolate Lai) (HIV-1).
   5835..6015    +  LTR            5' LTR (truncated): truncated 5' long terminal repeat (LTR) from HIV-1
   6077..6665    -  rep_origin     ori: high-copy-number ColE1/pMB1/pBR322/pUC origin of replication
   6836..7696    -  CDS            AmpR: β-lactamase; bla; confers resistance to ampicillin, carbenicillin, and related antibiotics
   7697..7801    -  promoter       AmpR promoter: bla
