[The description below was written by a language model from this plasmid's Addgene catalogue record and pLannotate feature annotations shown in this document.]
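Description:
LeGO-iG2 is an HIV-1-derived third-generation lentiviral vector from the LeGO ("lentiviral gene ontology") series. It is built on a derivative of the pLentiLox3.7 backbone and is intended for expressing a cDNA of interest in mammalian cells alongside a fluorescent marker. The 7.8 kb plasmid is propagated in E. coli through a high-copy ColE1/pUC-type origin and selected with ampicillin via the β-lactamase gene.

In the annotated sequence, a CMV enhancer/promoter sits upstream of a truncated 5' LTR. This is the usual arrangement for driving genomic RNA transcription in packaging cells without Tat. It is followed by the Ψ packaging signal with a gag fragment, the Rev response element for Rev-dependent nuclear export, and the cPPT/CTS, which aids nuclear import of the reverse-transcribed genome.

The internal expression cassette uses the spleen focus-forming virus (SFFV) LTR promoter. According to the depositor, a multiple cloning site (BamHI, EcoRI, SbfI, StuI, NotI) receives the cDNA; it presumably lies in the unannotated gap between the promoter and the EMCV IRES. The IRES and EGFP come next, so the inserted gene and the marker are translated from one bicistronic transcript, and green fluorescence reports transduced, expressing cells.

Two loxP sites in the same orientation flank the SFFV–IRES–EGFP cassette, which would allow Cre-mediated excision. A WPRE downstream enhances transcript expression, and a second truncated LTR (labelled as a 5' LTR by the annotation tool) closes the viral unit.

As deposited, the vector carries no cDNA. Virus production requires second- or third-generation packaging plasmids plus an envelope plasmid such as VSV-G.
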