Addgene plasmid #27341: LeGO-iG2
Depositing lab: Boris Fehse. Depositing organization: Universitaetsklinikum Hamburg-Eppendorf. Publication: A multicolor panel of novel lentiviral "gene ontology" (LeGO) vectors for functional gene analysis. Weber K, Bartsch U, Stocking C, Fehse B. Mol Ther. 2008 Apr . 16(4):698-706. 10.1038/mt.2008.6 PubMed 18362927.
Backbone
  Vector backbone: LeGO
  Backbone size w/o insert (bp): 7829
  Vector type: Mammalian Expression, Lentiviral
Growth in bacteria
  Bacterial resistance: Ampicillin, 100 μg/mL
  Growth temperature: 37°C
  Growth strain: NEB Stable
  Growth instructions: Any (like TOP10, XL10-Gold or Stbl)
  Copy number: High Copy
Gene/Insert
  Gene/Insert name: SFFV promoter, IRES-eGFP
  Cloning method: Restriction Enzyme
  Sequencing primers: 5′ GAGCTCACAACCCCTCACTC
Resource information
  A portion of this plasmid was derived from a plasmid made by: The eGFP cDNA is from Clontech. The lenti backbone is a derivative of pLentiLox3.7 developed at the MIT (http://web.mit.edu/jacks-lab/protocols/pll37.htm).
Terms and licenses: Academic/Nonprofit Terms; Industry Terms: Not Available to Industry
Depositor comments: HIV-1 derived third generation lentiviral vector for the expression of a cDNA cloned into the multiple cloning site (BamHI, EcoRI, SbfI, StuI, NotI). An internal ribosome entry site (IRES) is used to express the marker gene. Use second generation (like psPAX2) or third generation (like pMDLg/pRRE + pRSV-Rev) systems for packaging in addition to a VSV-G expressing plasmid (or another envelope protein). Please visit the LeGO-Vector home page for more information: http://www.LentiGO-Vectors.de
How to cite: LeGO-iG2 was a gift from Boris Fehse (Addgene plasmid # 27341 ; http://n2t.net/addgene:27341 ; RRID:Addgene_27341)
