>Addgene plasmid #27341 | LeGO-iG2 | addgene partial sequence | sequence record 33653 | 27341 with SFFVpro-F (5' CTTCTGCTTCCCGAGCTCTA 3')
TCGGCGCGCCAGTCCTCCGATTGACTGAGTCGCCCGGATCCCAGTGTGGTGGTACGGGAATTCCTGCAGG
CCTCGACGAGGGCCGGCGCGCCGCGGCCGCTACGTAAATTCCGCCCCCCCCCCCCC
