>Addgene plasmid #27341 | LeGO-iG2 | addgene partial sequence | sequence record 33654 | 27341 with EGFP-N
GCCCTTGCTCACCATGGTTGTGGCCATATTATCATCGTGTTTTTCAAAGGAAAACCACGTCCCCGTGGTT
CGGGGGGCCTAGACGTTTTTTTAACCTCGACTAAACACATGTAAAGCATGTGCACCGAGGCCCCAGATCA
GATCCCATACAATGGGGTACCTTCTGGGCATCCTTCAGCCCCTTGTTGAATACGCTTGAGGAGAGCCATT
TGACTCTTTCCACAACTATCCAACTCACAACGTGGCACTGGGGTTGTGCCGCCTTTGCAGGTGTATCTTA
TACACGTGGCTTTTGGCCGCAGAGGCACCTGTCGCCAGGTGGGGGGTTCCGCTGCCTGCAAAGGGTCGCT
ACAGACGTTGTTTGTCTTCAAGAAGCTTCCAGAGGAACTGCTTCCTTCACGACATTCAACAGACCTTGCA
TTCCTTTGGCGAGAGGGGAAAGACCCCTAGGAATGCTCGTCAAGAAGACAGGGCCAGGTTTCCGGGCCCT
CACATTGCCAAAAGACGGCAATATGGTGGAAAATAACATATAGACAAACGCACACCGGCCTTATTCCAAG
CGGCTTCGGCCAGTAACGTTAGGGGGGGGGGAGGGAGAGG
