>Addgene plasmid #27341 | LeGO-iG2 | addgene partial sequence | sequence record 176311 | Addgene partial NGS Result
CCCCCCCCCCCTAACGTTACTGGCCGAAGCCGCTTGGAATAAGGCCGGTGTGCGTTTGTCTATATGTTAT
TTTCCACCATATTGCCGTCTTTTGGCAATGTGAGGGCCCGGAAACCTGGCCCTGTCTTCTTGACGAGCAT
TCCTAGGGGTCTTTCCCCTCTCGCCAAAGGAATGCAAGGTCTGTTGAATGTCGTGAAGGAAGCAGTTCCT
CTGGAAGCTTCTTGAAGACAAACAACGTCTGTAGCGACCCTTTGCAGGCAGCGGAACCCCCCACCTGGCG
ACAGGTGCCTCTGCGGCCAAAAGCCACGTGTATAAGATACACCTGCAAAGGCGGCACAACCCCAGTGCCA
CGTTGTGAGTTGGATAGTTGTGGAAAGAGTCAAATGGCTCTCCTCAAGCGTATTCAACAAGGGGCTGAAG
GATGCCCAGAAGGTACCCCATTGTATGGGATCTGATCTGGGGCCTCGGTGCACATGCTTTACATGTGTTT
AGTCGAGGTTAAAAAAACGTCTAGGCCCCCCGAACCACGGGGACGTGGTTTTCCTTTGAAAAACACGATG
ATAATATGGCCACAACCATGGTGAGCAAGGGCGAGGAGCTGTTCACCGGGGTGGTGCCCATCCTGGTCGA
GCTGGACGGCGACGTAAACGGCCACAAGTTCAGCGTGTCCGGCGAGGGCGAGGGCGATGCCACCTACGGC
AAGCTGACCCTGAAGTTCATCTGCACCACCGGCAAGCTGCCCGTGCCCTGGCCCACCCTCGTGACCACCC
TGACCTACGGCGTGCAGTGCTTCAGCCGCTACCCCGACCACATGAAGCAGCACGACTTCTTCAAGTCCGC
CATGCCCGAAGGCTACGTCCAGGAGCGCACCATCTTCTTCAAGGACGACGGCAACTACAAGACCCGCGCC
GAGGTGAAGTTCGAGGGCGACACCCTGGTGAACCGCATCGAGCTGAAGGGCATCGACTTCAAGGAGGACG
GCAACATCCTGGGGCACAAGCTGGAGTACAACTACAACAGCCACAACGTCTATATCATGGCCGACAAGCA
GAAGAACGGCATCAAGGTGAACTTCAAGATCCGCCACAACATCGAGGACGGCAGCGTGCAGCTCGCCGAC
CACTACCAGCAGAACACCCCCATCGGCGACGGCCCCGTGCTGCTGCCCGACAACCACTACCTGAGCACCC
AGTCCGCCCTGAGCAAAGACCCCAACGAGAAGCGCGATCACATGGTCCTGCTGGAGTTCGTGACCGCCGC
CGGGATCACTCTCGGCATGGACGAGCTGTACAAGTAAAGCGGCCGGCCGCCAGCACAGTGGTCGAAATTC
GTCGAGGGACCTAATAACTTCGTATAGCATACATTATACGAAGTTATACATGTTTAAGGGTTCCGGTTCC
ACTAGGTACAATTCGATATCAAGCTTATCGATAATCAACCTCTGGATTACAAAATTTGTGAAAGATTGAC
TGGTATTCTTAACTATGTTGCTCCTTTTACGCTATGTGGATACGCTGCTTTAATGCCTTTGTATCATGCT
ATTGCTTCCCGTATGGCTTTCATTTTCTCCTCCTTGTATAAATCCTGGTTGCTGTCTCTTTATGAGGAGT
TGTGGCCCGTTGTCAGGCAACGTGGCGTGGTGTGCACTGTGTTTGCTGACGCAACCCCCACTGGTTGGGG
CATTGCCACCACCTGTCAGCTCCTTTCCGGGACTTTCGCTTTCCCCCTCCCTATTGCCACGGCGGAACTC
ATCGCCGCCTGCCTTGCCCGCTGCTGGACAGGGGCTCGGCTGTTGGGCACTGACAATTCCGTGGTGTTGT
CGGGGAAATCATCGTCCTTTCCTTGGCTGCTCGCCTGTGTTGCCACCTGGATTCTGCGCGGGACGTCCTT
CTGCTACGTCCCTTCGGCCCTCAATCCAGCGGACCTTCCTTCCCGCGGCCTGCTGCCGGCTCTGCGGCCT
CTTCCGCGTCTTCGCCTTCGCCCTCAGACGAGTCGGATCTCCCTTTGGGCCGCCTCCCCGCATCGATACC
GTCGACCTCGATCGAGACCTAGAAAAACATGGAGCAATCACAAGTAGCAATACAGCAGCTACCAATGCTG
ATTGTGCCTGGCTAGAAGCACAAGAGGAGGAGGAGGTGGGTTTTCCAGTCACACCTCAGGTACCTTTAAG
ACCAATGACTTACAAGGCAGCTGTAGATCTTAGCCACTTTTTAAAAGAAAAGGGGGGACTGGAAGGGCTA
ATTCACTCCCAACGAAGACAAGATATCCTTGATCTGTGGATCTACCACACACAAGGCTACTTCCCTGATT
GGCAGAACTACACACCAGGGCCAGGGATCAGATATCCACTGACCTTTGGATGGTGCTACAAGCTAGTACC
AGTTGAGCAAGAGAAGGTAGAAGAAGCCAATGAAGGAGAGAACACCCGCTTGTTACACCCTGTGAGCCTG
CATGGGATGGATGACCCGGAGAGAGAAGTATTAGAGTGGAGGTTTGACAGCCGCCTAGCATTTCATCACA
TGGCCCGAGAGCTGCATCCGGACTGTACTGGGTCTCTCTGGTTAGACCAGATCTGAGCCTGGGAGCTCTC
TGGCTAACTAGGGAACCCACTGCTTAAGCCTCAATAAAGCTTGCCTTGAGTGCTTCAAGTAGTGTGTGCC
CGTCTGTTGTGTGACTCTGGTAACTAGAGATCCCTCAGACCCTTTTAGTCAGTGTGGAAAATCTCTAGCA
GCATGTGAGCAAAAGGCCAGCAAAAGGCCAGGAACCGTAAAAAGGCCGCGTTGCTGGCGTTTTTCCATAG
GCTCCGCCCCCCTGACGAGCATCACAAAAATCGACGCTCAAGTCAGAGGTGGCGAAACCCGACAGGACTA
TAAAGATACCAGGCGTTTCCCCCTGGAAGCTCCCTCGTGCGCTCTCCTGTTCCGACCCTGCCGCTTACCG
GATACCTGTCCGCCTTTCTCCCTTCGGGAAGCGTGGCGCTTTCTCATAGCTCACGCTGTAGGTATCTCAG
TTCGGTGTAGGTCGTTCGCTCCAAGCTGGGCTGTGTGCACGAACCCCCCGTTCAGCCCGACCGCTGCGCC
TTATCCGGTAACTATCGTCTTGAGTCCAACCCGGTAAGACACGACTTATCGCCACTGGCAGCAGCCACTG
GTAACAGGATTAGCAGAGCGAGGTATGTAGGCGGTGCTACAGAGTTCTTGAAGTGGTGGCCTAACTACGG
CTACACTAGAAGAACAGTATTTGGTATCTGCGCTCTGCTGAAGCCAGTTACCTTCGGAAAAAGAGTTGGT
AGCTCTTGATCCGGCAAACAAACCACCGCTGGTAGCGGTGGTTTTTTTGTTTGCAAGCAGCAGATTACGC
GCAGAAAAAAAGGATCTCAAGAAGATCCTTTGATCTTTTCTACGGGGTCTGACGCTCAGTGGAACGAAAA
CTCACGTTAAGGGATTTTGGTCATGAGATTATCAAAAAGGATCTTCACCTAGATCCTTTTAAATTAAAAA
TGAAGTTTTAAATCAATCTAAAGTATATATGAGTAAACTTGGTCTGACAGTTACCAATGCTTAATCAGTG
AGGCACCTATCTCAGCGATCTGTCTATTTCGTTCATCCATAGTTGCCTGACTCCCCGTCGTGTAGATAAC
TACGATACGGGAGGGCTTACCATCTGGCCCCAGTGCTGCAATGATACCGCGAGACCCACGCTCACCGGCT
CCAGATTTATCAGCAATAAACCAGCCAGCCGGAAGGGCCGAGCGCAGAAGTGGTCCTGCAACTTTATCCG
CCTCCATCCAGTCTATTAATTGTTGCCGGGAAGCTAGAGTAAGTAGTTCGCCAGTTAATAGTTTGCGCAA
CGTTGTTGCCATTGCTACAGGCATCGTGGTGTCACGCTCGTCGTTTGGTATGGCTTCATTCAGCTCCGGT
TCCCAACGATCAAGGCGAGTTACATGATCCCCCATGTTGTGCAAAAAAGCGGTTAGCTCCTTCGGTCCTC
CGATCGTTGTCAGAAGTAAGTTGGCCGCAGTGTTATCACTCATGGTTATGGCAGCACTGCATAATTCTCT
TACTGTCATGCCATCCGTAAGATGCTTTTCTGTGACTGGTGAGTACTCAACCAAGTCATTCTGAGAATAG
TGTATGCGGCGACCGAGTTGCTCTTGCCCGGCGTCAATACGGGATAATACCGCGCCACATAGCAGAACTT
TAAAAGTGCTCATCATTGGAAAACGTTCTTCGGGGCGAAAACTCTCAAGGATCTTACCGCTGTTGAGATC
CAGTTCGATGTAACCCACTCGTGCACCCAACTGATCTTCAGCATCTTTTACTTTCACCAGCGTTTCTGGG
TGAGCAAAAACAGGAAGGCAAAATGCCGCAAAAAAGGGAATAAGGGCGACACGGAAATGTTGAATACTCA
TACTCTTCCTTTTTCAATATTATTGAAGCATTTATCAGGGTTATTGTCTCATGAGCGGATACATATTTGA
ATGTATTTAGAAAAATAAACAAATAGGGGTTCCGCGCACATTTCCCCGAAAAGTGCCACCTGACGTCGAC
GGATCGGGAGATCTCCCGATCCCCTATGGTGCACTCTCAGTACAATCTGCTCTGATGCCGCATAGTTAAG
CCAGTATCTGCTCCCTGCTTGTGTGTTGGAGGTCGCTGAGTAGTGCGCGAGCAAAATTTAAGCTACAACA
AGGCAAGGCTTGACCGACAATTGCATGAAGAATCTGCTTAGGGTTAGGCGTTTTGCGCTGCTTCGCGATG
TACGGGCCAGATATACGCGTTGACATTGATTATTGACTAGTTATTAATAGTAATCAATTACGGGGTCATT
AGTTCATAGCCCATATATGGAGTTCCGCGTTACATAACTTACGGTAAATGGCCCGCCTGGCTGACCGCCC
AACGACCCCCGCCCATTGACGTCAATAATGACGTATGTTCCCATAGTAACGCCAATAGGGACTTTCCATT
GACGTCAATGGGTGGAGTATTTACGGTAAACTGCCCACTTGGCAGTACATCAAGTGTATCATATGCCAAG
TACGCCCCCTATTGACGTCAATGACGGTAAATGGCCCGCCTGGCATTATGCCCAGTACATGACCTTATGG
GACTTTCCTACTTGGCAGTACATCTACGTATTAGTCATCGCTATTACCATGGTGATGCGGTTTTGGCAGT
ACATCAATGGGCGTGGATAGCGGTTTGACTCACGGGGATTTCCAAGTCTCCACCCCATTGACGTCAATGG
GAGTTTGTTTTGGCACCAAAATCAACGGGACTTTCCAAAATGTCGTAACAACTCCGCCCCATTGACGCAA
ATGGGCGGTAGGCGTGTACGGTGGGAGGTCTATATAAGCAGCGCGTTTTGCCTGTACTGGGTCTCTCTGG
TTAGACCAGATCTGAGCCTGGGAGCTCTCTGGCTAACTAGGGAACCCACTGCTTAAGCCTCAATAAAGCT
TGCCTTGAGTGCTTCAAGTAGTGTGTGCCCGTCTGTTGTGTGACTCTGGTAACTAGAGATCCCTCAGACC
CTTTTAGTCAGTGTGGAAAATCTCTAGCAGTGGCGCCCGAACAGGGACTTGAAAGCGAAAGGGAAACCAG
AGGAGCTCTCTCGACGCAGGACTCGGCTTGCTGAAGCGCGCACGGCAAGAGGCGAGGGGCGGCGACTGGT
GAGTACGCCAAAAATTTTGACTAGCGGAGGCTAGAAGGAGAGAGATGGGTGCGAGAGCGTCAGTATTAAG
CGGGGGAGAATTAGATCGCGATGGGAAAAAATTCGGTTAAGGCCAGGGGGAAAGAAAAAATATAAATTAA
AACATATAGTATGGGCAAGCAGGGAGCTAGAACGATTCGCAGTTAATCCTGGCCTGTTAGAAACATCAGA
AGGCTGTAGACAAATACTGGGACAGCTACAACCATCCCTTCAGACAGGATCAGAAGAACTTAGATCATTA
TATAATACAGTAGCAACCCTCTATTGTGTGCATCAAAGGATAGAGATAAAAGACACCAAGGAAGCTTTAG
ACAAGATAGAGGAAGAGCAAAACAAAAGTAAGACCACCGCACAGCAAGCGGCCGGCCGCTGATCTTCAGA
CCTGGAGGAGGAGATATGAGGGACAATTGGAGAAGTGAATTATATAAATATAAAGTAGTAAAAATTGAAC
CATTAGGAGTAGCACCCACCAAGGCAAAGAGAAGAGTGGTGCAGAGAGAAAAAAGAGCAGTGGGAATAGG
AGCTTTGTTCCTTGGGTTCTTGGGAGCAGCAGGAAGCACTATGGGCGCAGCGTCAATGACGCTGACGGTA
CAGGCCAGACAATTATTGTCTGGTATAGTGCAGCAGCAGAACAATTTGCTGAGGGCTATTGAGGCGCAAC
AGCATCTGTTGCAACTCACAGTCTGGGGCATCAAGCAGCTCCAGGCAAGAATCCTGGCTGTGGAAAGATA
CCTAAAGGATCAACAGCTCCTGGGGATTTGGGGTTGCTCTGGAAAACTCATTTGCACCACTGCTGTGCCT
TGGAATGCTAGTTGGAGTAATAAATCTCTGGAACAGATTTGGAATCACACGACCTGGATGGAGTGGGACA
GAGAAATTAACAATTACACAAGCTTAATACACTCCTTAATTGAAGAATCGCAAAACCAGCAAGAAAAGAA
TGAACAAGAATTATTGGAATTAGATAAATGGGCAAGTTTGTGGAATTGGTTTAACATAACAAATTGGCTG
TGGTATATAAAATTATTCATAATGATAGTAGGAGGCTTGGTAGGTTTAAGAATAGTTTTTGCTGTACTTT
CTATAGTGAATAGAGTTAGGCAGGGATATTCACCATTATCGTTTCAGACCCACCTCCCAACCCCGAGGGG
ACCCGACAGGCCCGAAGGAATAGAAGAAGAAGGTGGAGAGAGAGACAGAGACAGATCCATTCGATTAGTG
AACGGATCGGCACTGCGTGCGCCAATTCTGCAGACAAATGGCAGTATTCATCCACAATTTTAAAAGAAAA
GGGGGGATTGGGGGGTACAGTGCAGGGGAAAGAATAGTAGACATAATAGCAACAGACATACAAACTAAAG
AATTACAAAAACAAATTACAAAAATTCAAAATTTTCGGGTTTATTACAGGGACAGCAGAGATCCAGTTTG
GTTAGTACCGGGCCCGCCGAGGTCGACGGTATCGATAAGCTCGCTTCACGAGATTCCAGCAGGTCGAGGG
ACCTAATAACTTCGTATAGCATACATTATACGAAGTTATATTAAGGGTTCCAAGCTTAAGCGGCCGGCCG
CTGAAAGACCCCACCTGTAGGTTTGGCAAGCTAGCTGCAGTAACGCCATTTTGCAAGGCATGGAAAAATA
CCAAACCAAGAATAGAGAAGTTCAGATCAAGGGCGGGTACATGAAAATAGCTAACGTTGGGCCAAACAGG
ATATCTGCGGTGAGCAGTTTCGGCCCCGGCCCGGGGCCAAGAACAGATGGTCACCGCAGTTTCGGCCCCG
GCCCGAGGCCAAGAACAGATGGTCCCCAGATATGGCCCAACCCTCAGCAGTTTCTTAAGACCCATCAGAT
GTTTCCAGGCTCCCCCAAGGACCTGAAATGACCCTGCGCCTTATTTGAATTAACCAATCAGCCTGCTTCT
CGCTTCTGTTCGCGCGCTTCTGCTTCCCGAGCTCTATAAAAGAGCTCACAACCCCTCACTCGGCGCGCCA
GTCCTCCGATTGACTGAGTCGCCCGGATCCCAGTGTGGTGGTACGGGAATTCCTGCAGGCCTCGACGAGG
GCCGGCGCGCCGCGGCCGCTACG
